Addgene plasmid #76454: NRBP2 gRNA (BRDN0001147090)
Purpose: 3rd generation lentiviral gRNA plasmid targeting human NRBP2
Depositing lab: John Doench & David Root. Depositing organization: Broad Institute. Publication: Optimized sgRNA design to maximize activity and minimize off-target effects of CRISPR-Cas9. Doench JG, Fusi N, Sullender M, Hegde M, Vaimberg EW, Donovan KF, Smith I, Tothova Z, Wilen C, Orchard R, Virgin HW, Listgarten J, Root DE. Nat Biotechnol. 2016 Jan 18. doi: 10.1038/nbt.3437. PubMed 26780180.
Backbone
  Vector backbone: lentiGuide-Puro
  Backbone manufacturer: Zhang Lab (Addgene plasmid # 52963)
  Vector type: Mammalian Expression, Lentiviral, CRISPR
  Selectable markers: Puromycin
Growth in bacteria
  Bacterial resistance: Ampicillin, 100 μg/mL
  Growth temperature: 37°C
  Growth strain: DH5alpha
  Copy number: High Copy
Gene/Insert
  Gene/Insert name: NRBP2 (alt names: NRBP2; NM_178564.3)
  gRNA/shRNA sequence: GGTTCCCGTGGATGATTGGG
  Species: H. sapiens (human)
  Entrez Gene: NRBP2 (a.k.a. TRG16, pp9320, MGC138699, DKFZp434P086)
  Promoter: hU6
  Cloning method: Unknown
  Sequencing primers: 5′ U6-F; 3′ pS2-R
Terms and licenses: Academic/Nonprofit Terms; Industry Terms: Not Available to Industry
Depositor comments: The gRNA was designed to target the following Genbank reference sequence(s): NM_178564.3. Note that this plasmid does NOT contain Cas9. It should be used in conjunction with lentiCas9-Blast (Addgene #52962) or otherwise with cell lines already expressing Cas9. Browse the full kinome gRNA library at http://www.addgene.org/pooled-library/broadgpp-human-kinome/ or visit http://www.broadinstitute.org/rnai/public/ for detailed protocols and information.
How to cite: NRBP2 gRNA (BRDN0001147090) was a gift from John Doench & David Root (Addgene plasmid # 76454 ; http://n2t.net/addgene:76454 ; RRID:Addgene_76454)
