[The description below was written by a language model from this plasmid's Addgene catalogue record and pLannotate feature annotations shown in this document.]
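Description:
NRBP2 gRNA (BRDN0001147090) is a third-generation lentiviral guide RNA plasmid built on the lentiGuide-Puro backbone and designed to target the human NRBP2 gene (reference transcript NM_178564.3) for CRISPR/Cas9 editing in mammalian cells. It is propagated in E. coli as a high-copy plasmid through a ColE1/pUC-type origin with ampicillin selection (AmpR). The backbone also carries an f1 ori, an SV40 ori and leftover lac and T7/T3 promoter elements from the cloning vector.

The lentiviral transfer cassette begins with an RSV promoter fused to a truncated HIV-1 5' LTR, which makes genomic RNA production Tat-independent. This is followed by the Ψ packaging signal with a partial gag sequence, the RRE for Rev-dependent nuclear export, and a cPPT/CTS element that aids nuclear import of the viral genome. It ends in a self-inactivating ΔU3 3' LTR with a downstream SV40 polyadenylation signal.

Within this unit, a human U6 RNA polymerase III promoter drives the 20-nt NRBP2 spacer joined to the Streptococcus pyogenes gRNA scaffold. A separate EF-1α core promoter with its intron A expresses puromycin N-acetyltransferase, stabilised by a WPRE, so that transduced cells can be selected with puromycin.

The plasmid does not encode Cas9. It is meant to be used with a separate Cas9 vector such as lentiCas9-Blast, or in cells that already express Cas9. It belongs to a set of guides covering the human kinome, produced in connection with work on optimising sgRNA design for higher on-target activity and fewer off-target effects, and is suited to NRBP2 knockout studies.
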