Features (pLannotate 1.2.2; 29 found; start..end, strand, type, name):
     14..80      +  CDS            small t antigen (fragment): SV40 (simian virus 40) small t antigen
    106..317     +  promoter       EF-1α core promoter: core promoter for human elongation factor EF-1α
    318..1256    +  intron         EF-1α intron A: intron upstream of the start codon of human EF-1α
   1278..1877    +  CDS            PuroR (fragment): puromycin N-acetyltransferase; pac from Streptomyces; confers resistance to puromycin
   1893..2481    +  misc_feature   WPRE: woodchuck hepatitis virus posttranscriptional regulatory element
   2532..2551    +  misc_feature   cPPT/CTS (fragment): central polypurine tract and central termination sequence of HIV-1
   2553..2786    +  LTR            3' LTR (ΔU3): self-inactivating 3' long terminal repeat (LTR) from HIV-1
   2864..2985    +  polyA_signal   SV40 poly(A) signal: SV40 polyadenylation signal
   3025..3160    +  rep_origin     SV40 ori: SV40 origin of replication
   3181..3199    -  promoter       T7 promoter: promoter for bacteriophage T7 RNA polymerase
   3207..3362    +  CDS            lacZα (fragment): LacZα fragment of β-galactosidase; lacZ fragment
   3367..3795    +  rep_origin     f1 ori (sequence partly withheld): f1 bacteriophage origin of replication; arrow indicates direction of (+) strand synthesis
   3848..3952    +  promoter       AmpR promoter: bla
   3953..4813    +  CDS            AmpR: β-lactamase; bla; confers resistance to ampicillin, carbenicillin, and related antibiotics
   4984..5572    +  rep_origin     ori: high-copy-number ColE1/pMB1/pBR322/pUC origin of replication
   5755..5847    +  CDS            lacI (fragment): lac repressor; lacI; The lac repressor binds to the lac operator to inhibit transcription in E. coli. This inhibition can be relieved by adding lactose or isopropyl-β-D-thiogalactopyranoside (IPTG).
   5860..5881    +  protein_bind   CAP binding site: CAP binding activates transcription in the presence of cAMP. E. coli catabolite activator protein
   5896..5926    +  promoter       lac promoter: promoter for the E. coli lac operon
   5934..5950    +  protein_bind   lac operator: The lac repressor binds to the lac operator to inhibit transcription in E. coli. This inhibition can be relieved by adding lactose or isopropyl-β-D-thiogalactopyranoside (IPTG). lac repressor encoded by lacI
   5995..6013    +  promoter       T3 promoter: promoter for bacteriophage T3 RNA polymerase
   6041..6267    +  promoter       RSV promoter: Rous sarcoma virus enhancer/promoter
   6268..6448    +  LTR            5' LTR (truncated): truncated 5' long terminal repeat (LTR) from HIV-1
   6495..6620    +  misc_feature   HIV-1 Ψ: packaging signal of human immunodeficiency virus type 1
   6604..6967    +  CDS            HIV-1 gag (fragment): gag protein from human immunodeficiency virus 1; gag
   7113..7346    +  misc_feature   RRE: The Rev response element (RRE) of HIV-1 allows for Rev-dependent mRNA export from the nucleus to the cytoplasm.
   7723..7749    +  CDS            Rev (fragment): human immunodeficiency virus 1 (HIV-1) Rev protein; rev; enhances nuclear export of unspliced and incompletely spliced viral mRNAs
   7753..7993    +  promoter       U6 promoter: RNA polymerase III promoter for human U6 snRNA
   8023..8098    +  misc_RNA       gRNA scaffold: guide RNA scaffold for the Streptococcus pyogenes CRISPR/Cas9 system
   8154..8271    +  misc_feature   cPPT/CTS: central polypurine tract and central termination sequence of HIV-1
>Addgene plasmid #76454 | NRBP2 gRNA (BRDN0001147090) | addgene full sequence | sequence record 185868 | Addgene Assembled Sequence
CCCGGGTGCAAAGATGGATAAAGTTTTAAACAGAGAGGAATCTTTGCAGCTAATGGACCTTCTAGGTCTT
GAAAGGAGTGGGAATTGGCTCCGGTGCCCGTCAGTGGGCAGAGCGCACATCGCCCACAGTCCCCGAGAAG
TTGGGGGGAGGGGTCGGCAATTGATCCGGTGCCTAGAGAAGGTGGCGCGGGGTAAACTGGGAAAGTGATG
TCGTGTACTGGCTCCGCCTTTTTCCCGAGGGTGGGGGAGAACCGTATATAAGTGCAGTAGTCGCCGTGAA
CGTTCTTTTTCGCAACGGGTTTGCCGCCAGAACACAGGTAAGTGCCGTGTGTGGTTCCCGCGGGCCTGGC
CTCTTTACGGGTTATGGCCCTTGCGTGCCTTGAATTACTTCCACCTGGCTGCAGTACGTGATTCTTGATC
CCGAGCTTCGGGTTGGAAGTGGGTGGGAGAGTTCGAGGCCTTGCGCTTAAGGAGCCCCTTCGCCTCGTGC
TTGAGTTGAGGCCTGGCCTGGGCGCTGGGGCCGCCGCGTGCGAATCTGGTGGCACCTTCGCGCCTGTCTC
GCTGCTTTCGATAAGTCTCTAGCCATTTAAAATTTTTGATGACCTGCTGCGACGCTTTTTTTCTGGCAAG
ATAGTCTTGTAAATGCGGGCCAAGATCTGCACACTGGTATTTCGGTTTTTGGGGCCGCGGGCGGCGACGG
GGCCCGTGCGTCCCAGCGCACATGTTCGGCGAGGCGGGGCCTGCGAGCGCGGCCACCGAGAATCGGACGG
GGGTAGTCTCAAGCTGGCCGGCCTGCTCTGGTGCCTGGCCTCGCGCCGCCGTGTATCGCCCCGCCCTGGG
CGGCAAGGCTGGCCCGGTCGGCACCAGTTGCGTGAGCGGAAAGATGGCCGCTTCCCGGCCCTGCTGCAGG
GAGCTCAAAATGGAGGACGCGGCGCTCGGGAGAGCGGGCGGGTGAGTCACCCACACAAAGGAAAAGGGCC
TTTCCGTCCTCAGCCGTCGCTTCATGTGACTCCACGGAGTACCGGGCGCCGTCCAGGCACCTCGATTAGT
TCTCGAGCTTTTGGAGTACGTCGTCTTTAGGTTGGGGGGAGGGGTTTTATGCGATGGAGTTTCCCCACAC
TGAGTGGGTGGAGACTGAAGTTAGGCCAGCTTGGCACTTGATGTAATTCTCCTTGGAATTTGCCCTTTTT
GAGTTTGGATCTTGGTTCATTCTCAAGCCTCAGACAGTGGTTCAAAGTTTTTTTCTTCCATTTCAGGTGT
CGTGACGTACGGCCACCATGACCGAGTACAAGCCCACGGTGCGCCTCGCCACCCGCGACGACGTCCCCAG
GGCCGTACGCACCCTCGCCGCCGCGTTCGCCGACTACCCCGCCACGCGCCACACCGTCGATCCGGACCGC
CACATCGAGCGGGTCACCGAGCTGCAAGAACTCTTCCTCACGCGCGTCGGGCTCGACATCGGCAAGGTGT
GGGTCGCGGACGACGGCGCCGCCGTGGCGGTCTGGACCACGCCGGAGAGCGTCGAAGCGGGGGCGGTGTT
CGCCGAGATCGGCCCGCGCATGGCCGAGTTGAGCGGTTCCCGGCTGGCCGCGCAGCAACAGATGGAAGGC
CTCCTGGCGCCGCACCGGCCCAAGGAGCCCGCGTGGTTCCTGGCCACCGTCGGAGTCTCGCCCGACCACC
AGGGCAAGGGTCTGGGCAGCGCCGTCGTGCTCCCCGGAGTGGAGGCGGCCGAGCGCGCCGGGGTGCCCGC
CTTCCTGGAGACCTCCGCGCCCCGCAACCTCCCCTTCTACGAGCGGCTCGGCTTCACCGTCACCGCCGAC
GTCGAGGTGCCCGAAGGACCGCGCACCTGGTGCATGACCCGCAAGCCCGGTGCCTGAACGCGTTAAGTCG
ACAATCAACCTCTGGATTACAAAATTTGTGAAAGATTGACTGGTATTCTTAACTATGTTGCTCCTTTTAC
GCTATGTGGATACGCTGCTTTAATGCCTTTGTATCATGCTATTGCTTCCCGTATGGCTTTCATTTTCTCC
TCCTTGTATAAATCCTGGTTGCTGTCTCTTTATGAGGAGTTGTGGCCCGTTGTCAGGCAACGTGGCGTGG
TGTGCACTGTGTTTGCTGACGCAACCCCCACTGGTTGGGGCATTGCCACCACCTGTCAGCTCCTTTCCGG
GACTTTCGCTTTCCCCCTCCCTATTGCCACGGCGGAACTCATCGCCGCCTGCCTTGCCCGCTGCTGGACA
GGGGCTCGGCTGTTGGGCACTGACAATTCCGTGGTGTTGTCGGGGAAATCATCGTCCTTTCCTTGGCTGC
TCGCCTGTGTTGCCACCTGGATTCTGCGCGGGACGTCCTTCTGCTACGTCCCTTCGGCCCTCAATCCAGC
GGACCTTCCTTCCCGCGGCCTGCTGCCGGCTCTGCGGCCTCTTCCGCGTCTTCGCCTTCGCCCTCAGACG
AGTCGGATCTCCCTTTGGGCCGCCTCCCCGCGTCGACTTTAAGACCAATGACTTACAAGGCAGCTGTAGA
TCTTAGCCACTTTTTAAAAGAAAAGGGGGGACTGGAAGGGCTAATTCACTCCCAACGAAGACAAGATCTG
CTTTTTGCTTGTACTGGGTCTCTCTGGTTAGACCAGATCTGAGCCTGGGAGCTCTCTGGCTAACTAGGGA
ACCCACTGCTTAAGCCTCAATAAAGCTTGCCTTGAGTGCTTCAAGTAGTGTGTGCCCGTCTGTTGTGTGA
CTCTGGTAACTAGAGATCCCTCAGACCCTTTTAGTCAGTGTGGAAAATCTCTAGCAGTACGTATAGTAGT
TCATGTCATCTTATTATTCAGTATTTATAACTTGCAAAGAAATGAATATCAGAGAGTGAGAGGAACTTGT
TTATTGCAGCTTATAATGGTTACAAATAAAGCAATAGCATCACAAATTTCACAAATAAAGCATTTTTTTC
ACTGCATTCTAGTTGTGGTTTGTCCAAACTCATCAATGTATCTTATCATGTCTGGCTCTAGCTATCCCGC
CCCTAACTCCGCCCATCCCGCCCCTAACTCCGCCCAGTTCCGCCCATTCTCCGCCCCATGGCTGACTAAT
TTTTTTTATTTATGCAGAGGCCGAGGCCGCCTCGGCCTCTGAGCTATTCCAGAAGTAGTGAGGAGGCTTT
TTTGGAGGCCTAGGGACGTACCCAATTCGCCCTATAGTGAGTCGTATTACGCGCGCTCACTGGCCGTCGT
TTTACAACGTCGTGACTGGGAAAACCCTGGCGTTACCCAACTTAATCGCCTTGCAGCACATCCCCCTTTC
GCCAGCTGGCGTAATAGCGAAGAGGCCCGCACCGATCGCCCTTCCCAACAGTTGCGCAGCCTGAATGGCG
AATGGG
[124 nt withheld, positions 3367-3490]
C
[91 nt withheld, positions 3492-3582]
A
[49 nt withheld, positions 3584-3632]
CCTTTGACGTTGGAGTCCACGTTCTTT
[37 nt withheld, positions 3660-3696]
ACCCTATCTCGGTCTATTCTTTTGATTTATAAGGGATTTTGCCGATTTCGGCCTATTGGTTAAAAAATGA
GCTGATTTAACAAAAATTTAACGCGAATTTTAACAAAATATTAACGCTTACAATTTAGGTGGCACTTTTC
GGGGAAATGTGCGCGGAACCCCTATTTGTTTATTTTTCTAAATACATTCAAATATGTATCCGCTCATGAG
ACAATAACCCTGATAAATGCTTCAATAATATTGAAAAAGGAAGAGTATGAGTATTCAACATTTCCGTGTC
GCCCTTATTCCCTTTTTTGCGGCATTTTGCCTTCCTGTTTTTGCTCACCCAGAAACGCTGGTGAAAGTAA
AAGATGCTGAAGATCAGTTGGGTGCACGAGTGGGTTACATCGAACTGGATCTCAACAGCGGTAAGATCCT
TGAGAGTTTTCGCCCCGAAGAACGTTTTCCAATGATGAGCACTTTTAAAGTTCTGCTATGTGGCGCGGTA
TTATCCCGTATTGACGCCGGGCAAGAGCAACTCGGTCGCCGCATACACTATTCTCAGAATGACTTGGTTG
AGTACTCACCAGTCACAGAAAAGCATCTTACGGATGGCATGACAGTAAGAGAATTATGCAGTGCTGCCAT
AACCATGAGTGATAACACTGCGGCCAACTTACTTCTGACAACGATCGGAGGACCGAAGGAGCTAACCGCT
TTTTTGCACAACATGGGGGATCATGTAACTCGCCTTGATCGTTGGGAACCGGAGCTGAATGAAGCCATAC
CAAACGACGAGCGTGACACCACGATGCCTGTAGCAATGGCAACAACGTTGCGCAAACTATTAACTGGCGA
ACTACTTACTCTAGCTTCCCGGCAACAATTAATAGACTGGATGGAGGCGGATAAAGTTGCAGGACCACTT
CTGCGCTCGGCCCTTCCGGCTGGCTGGTTTATTGCTGATAAATCTGGAGCCGGTGAGCGTGGGTCTCGCG
GTATCATTGCAGCACTGGGGCCAGATGGTAAGCCCTCCCGTATCGTAGTTATCTACACGACGGGGAGTCA
GGCAACTATGGATGAACGAAATAGACAGATCGCTGAGATAGGTGCCTCACTGATTAAGCATTGGTAACTG
TCAGACCAAGTTTACTCATATATACTTTAGATTGATTTAAAACTTCATTTTTAATTTAAAAGGATCTAGG
TGAAGATCCTTTTTGATAATCTCATGACCAAAATCCCTTAACGTGAGTTTTCGTTCCACTGAGCGTCAGA
CCCCGTAGAAAAGATCAAAGGATCTTCTTGAGATCCTTTTTTTCTGCGCGTAATCTGCTGCTTGCAAACA
AAAAAACCACCGCTACCAGCGGTGGTTTGTTTGCCGGATCAAGAGCTACCAACTCTTTTTCCGAAGGTAA
CTGGCTTCAGCAGAGCGCAGATACCAAATACTGTTCTTCTAGTGTAGCCGTAGTTAGGCCACCACTTCAA
GAACTCTGTAGCACCGCCTACATACCTCGCTCTGCTAATCCTGTTACCAGTGGCTGCTGCCAGTGGCGAT
AAGTCGTGTCTTACCGGGTTGGACTCAAGACGATAGTTACCGGATAAGGCGCAGCGGTCGGGCTGAACGG
GGGGTTCGTGCACACAGCCCAGCTTGGAGCGAACGACCTACACCGAACTGAGATACCTACAGCGTGAGCT
ATGAGAAAGCGCCACGCTTCCCGAAGGGAGAAAGGCGGACAGGTATCCGGTAAGCGGCAGGGTCGGAACA
GGAGAGCGCACGAGGGAGCTTCCAGGGGGAAACGCCTGGTATCTTTATAGTCCTGTCGGGTTTCGCCACC
TCTGACTTGAGCGTCGATTTTTGTGATGCTCGTCAGGGGGGCGGAGCCTATGGAAAAACGCCAGCAACGC
GGCCTTTTTACGGTTCCTGGCCTTTTGCTGGCCTTTTGCTCACATGTTCTTTCCTGCGTTATCCCCTGAT
TCTGTGGATAACCGTATTACCGCCTTTGAGTGAGCTGATACCGCTCGCCGCAGCCGAACGACCGAGCGCA
GCGAGTCAGTGAGCGAGGAAGCGGAAGAGCGCCCAATACGCAAACCGCCTCTCCCCGCGCGTTGGCCGAT
TCATTAATGCAGCTGGCACGACAGGTTTCCCGACTGGAAAGCGGGCAGTGAGCGCAACGCAATTAATGTG
AGTTAGCTCACTCATTAGGCACCCCAGGCTTTACACTTTATGCTTCCGGCTCGTATGTTGTGTGGAATTG
TGAGCGGATAACAATTTCACACAGGAAACAGCTATGACCATGATTACGCCAAGCGCGCAATTAACCCTCA
CTAAAGGGAACAAAAGCTGGAGCTGCAAGCTTAATGTAGTCTTATGCAATACTCTTGTAGTCTTGCAACA
TGGTAACGATGAGTTAGCAACATGCCTTACAAGGAGAGAAAAAGCACCGTGCATGCCGATTGGTGGAAGT
AAGGTGGTACGATCGTGCCTTATTAGGAAGGCAACAGACGGGTCTGACATGGATTGGACGAACCACTGAA
TTGCCGCATTGCAGAGATATTGTATTTAAGTGCCTAGCTCGATACATAAACGGGTCTCTCTGGTTAGACC
AGATCTGAGCCTGGGAGCTCTCTGGCTAACTAGGGAACCCACTGCTTAAGCCTCAATAAAGCTTGCCTTG
AGTGCTTCAAGTAGTGTGTGCCCGTCTGTTGTGTGACTCTGGTAACTAGAGATCCCTCAGACCCTTTTAG
TCAGTGTGGAAAATCTCTAGCAGTGGCGCCCGAACAGGGACTTGAAAGCGAAAGGGAAACCAGAGGAGCT
CTCTCGACGCAGGACTCGGCTTGCTGAAGCGCGCACGGCAAGAGGCGAGGGGCGGCGACTGGTGAGTACG
CCAAAAATTTTGACTAGCGGAGGCTAGAAGGAGAGAGATGGGTGCGAGAGCGTCAGTATTAAGCGGGGGA
GAATTAGATCGCGATGGGAAAAAATTCGGTTAAGGCCAGGGGGAAAGAAAAAATATAAATTAAAACATAT
AGTATGGGCAAGCAGGGAGCTAGAACGATTCGCAGTTAATCCTGGCCTGTTAGAAACATCAGAAGGCTGT
AGACAAATACTGGGACAGCTACAACCATCCCTTCAGACAGGATCAGAAGAACTTAGATCATTATATAATA
CAGTAGCAACCCTCTATTGTGTGCATCAAAGGATAGAGATAAAAGACACCAAGGAAGCTTTAGACAAGAT
AGAGGAAGAGCAAAACAAAAGTAAGACCACCGCACAGCAAGCGGCCGCTGATCTTCAGACCTGGAGGAGG
AGATATGAGGGACAATTGGAGAAGTGAATTATATAAATATAAAGTAGTAAAAATTGAACCATTAGGAGTA
GCACCCACCAAGGCAAAGAGAAGAGTGGTGCAGAGAGAAAAAAGAGCAGTGGGAATAGGAGCTTTGTTCC
TTGGGTTCTTGGGAGCAGCAGGAAGCACTATGGGCGCAGCGTCAATGACGCTGACGGTACAGGCCAGACA
ATTATTGTCTGGTATAGTGCAGCAGCAGAACAATTTGCTGAGGGCTATTGAGGCGCAACAGCATCTGTTG
CAACTCACAGTCTGGGGCATCAAGCAGCTCCAGGCAAGAATCCTGGCTGTGGAAAGATACCTAAAGGATC
AACAGCTCCTGGGGATTTGGGGTTGCTCTGGAAAACTCATTTGCACCACTGCTGTGCCTTGGAATGCTAG
TTGGAGTAATAAATCTCTGGAACAGATTTGGAATCACACGACCTGGATGGAGTGGGACAGAGAAATTAAC
AATTACACAAGCTTAATACACTCCTTAATTGAAGAATCGCAAAACCAGCAAGAAAAGAATGAACAAGAAT
TATTGGAATTAGATAAATGGGCAAGTTTGTGGAATTGGTTTAACATAACAAATTGGCTGTGGTATATAAA
ATTATTCATAATGATAGTAGGAGGCTTGGTAGGTTTAAGAATAGTTTTTGCTGTACTTTCTATAGTGAAT
AGAGTTAGGCAGGGATATTCACCATTATCGTTTCAGACCCACCTCCCAACCCCGAGGGGACCCAGAGAGG
GCCTATTTCCCATGATTCCTTCATATTTGCATATACGATACAAGGCTGTTAGAGAGATAATTAGAATTAA
TTTGACTGTAAACACAAAGATATTAGTACAAAATACGTGACGTAGAAAGTAATAATTTCTTGGGTAGTTT
GCAGTTTTAAAATTATGTTTTAAAATGGACTATCATATGCTTACCGTAACTTGAAAGTATTTCGATTTCT
TGGCTTTATATATCTTGTGGAAAGGACGAAACACCGGGTTCCCGTGGATGATTGGGGTTTTAGAGCTAGA
AATAGCAAGTTAAAATAAGGCTAGTCCGTTATCAACTTGAAAAAGTGGCACCGAGTCGGTGCTTTTTTAA
GCTTGGCGTAACTAGATCTTGAGACAAATGGCAGTATTCATCCACAATTTTAAAAGAAAAGGGGGGATTG
GGGGGTACAGTGCAGGGGAAAGAATAGTAGACATAATAGCAACAGACATACAAACTAAAGAATTACAAAA
ACAAATTACAAAAATTCAAAATTTTCGGGTTTATTACAGGGACAGCAGAGATCCACTTTGGCGCCGGCTC
GAGGGGG
