>Addgene plasmid #76454 | NRBP2 gRNA (BRDN0001147090) | depositor partial sequence | sequence record 143914 | Target Sequence
GGTTCCCGTGGATGATTGGG
