>Addgene plasmid #76454 | NRBP2 gRNA (BRDN0001147090) | addgene partial sequence | sequence record 185867 | hU6-F
TAGAAAGTAATAATTTCTTGGGTAGTTTGCAGTTTTAAAATTATGTTTTAAAATGGACTATCATATGCTT
ACCGTAACTTGAAAGTATTTCGATTTCTTGGCTTTATATATCTTGTGGAAAGGACGAAACACCGGGTTCC
CGTGGATGATTGGGGTTTTAGAGCTAGAAATAGCAAGTTAAAATAAGGCTAGTCCGTTATCAACTTGAAA
AAGTGGCACCGAGTCGGTGCTTTTTTAAGCTTGGCGTAACTAGATCTTGAGACAAATGGCAGTATTCATC
CACAATTTTAAAAGAAAAGGGGGGATTGGGGGGTACAGTGCAGGGGAAAGAATAGTAGACATAATAGCAA
CAGACATACAAACTAAAGAATTACAAAAACAAATTACAAAAATTCAAAATTTTCGGGTTTATTACAGGGA
CAGCAGAGATCCACTTTGGCGCCGGCTCGAGGGGGCCCGGGTGCAAAGATGGATAAAGTTTTAAACAGAG
AGGAATCTTTGCAGCTAATGGACCTTCTAGGTCTTGAAAGGAGTGGGAATTGGCTCCGGTGCCCGTCAGT
GGGCAGAGCG
